>Addgene plasmid #148005 | pnEA-NpM-SpEDC3_1-94_X | depositor full sequence | sequence record 290452 | Full Sequence
TTCTTGAAGACGAAAGGGCCTCGTGATACGCCTATTTTTATAGGTTAATGTCATGATAATAATGGTTTCT
TAGACGTCAGGTGGCACTTTTCGGGGAAATGTGCGCGGAACCCCTATTTGTTTATTTTTCTAAATACATT
CAAATATGTATCCGCTCATGAGACAATAACCCTGATAAATGCTTCAATAATATTGAAAAAGGAAGAGTAT
GAGTATTCAACATTTCCGTGTCGCCCTTATTCCCTTTTTTGCGGCATTTTGCCTTCCTGTTTTTGCTCAC
CCAGAAACGCTGGTGAAAGTAAAAGATGCTGAAGATCAGTTGGGTGCACGAGTGGGTTACATCGAACTGG
ATCTCAACAGCGGTAAGATCCTTGAGAGTTTTCGCCCCGAAGAACGTTTTCCAATGATGAGCACTTTTAA
AGTTCTGCTATGTGGCGCGGTATTATCCCGTGTTGACGCCGGGCAAGAGCAACTCGGTCGCCGCATACAC
TATTCTCAGAATGACTTGGTTGAGTACTCACCAGTCACAGAAAAGCATCTTACGGATGGCATGACAGTAA
GAGAATTATGCAGTGCTGCCATAACCATGAGTGATAACACTGCGGCCAACTTACTTCTGACAACGATCGG
AGGACCGAAGGAGCTAACCGCTTTTTTGCACAACATGGGGGATCATGTAACTCGCCTTGATCGTTGGGAA
CCGGAGCTGAATGAAGCCATACCAAACGACGAGCGTGACACCACGATGCCTGCAGCAATGGCAACAACGT
TGCGCAAACTATTAACTGGCGAACTACTTACTCTAGCTTCCCGGCAACAATTAATAGACTGGATGGAGGC
GGATAAAGTTGCAGGACCACTTCTGCGCTCGGCCCTTCCGGCTGGCTGGTTTATTGCTGATAAATCTGGA
GCCGGTGAGCGTGGGTCTCGCGGTATCATTGCAGCACTGGGGCCAGATGGTAAGCCCTCCCGTATCGTAG
TTATCTACACGACGGGGAGTCAGGCAACTATGGATGAACGAAATAGACAGATCGCTGAGATAGGTGCCTC
ACTGATTAAGCATTGGTAACTGTCAGACCAAGTTTACTCATATATACTTTAGATTGATTTAAAACTTCAT
TTTTAATTTAAAAGGATCTAGGTGAAGATCCTTTTTGATAATCTCATGACCAAAATCCCTTAACGTGAGT
TTTCGTTCCACTGAGCGTCAGACCCCGTAGAAAAGATCAAAGGATCTTCTTGAGATCCTTTTTTTCTGCG
CGTAATCTGCTGCTTGCAAACAAAAAAACCACCGCTACCAGCGGTGGTTTGTTTGCCGGATCAAGAGCTA
CCAACTCTTTTTCCGAAGGTAACTGGCTTCAGCAGAGCGCAGATACCAAATACTGTCCTTCTAGTGTAGC
CGTAGTTAGGCCACCACTTCAAGAACTCTGTAGCACCGCCTACATACCTCGCTCTGCTAATCCTGTTACC
AGTGGCTGCTGCCAGTGGCGATAAGTCGTGTCTTACCGGGTTGGACTCAAGACGATAGTTACCGGATAAG
GCGCAGCGGTCGGGCTGAACGGGGGGTTCGTGCACACAGCCCAGCTTGGAGCGAACGACCTACACCGAAC
TGAGATACCTACAGCGTGAGCTATGAGAAAGCGCCACGCTTCCCGAAGGGAGAAAGGCGGACAGGTATCC
GGTAAGCGGCAGGGTCGGAACAGGAGAGCGCACGAGGGAGCTTCCAGGGGGAAACGCCTGGTATCTTTAT
AGTCCTGTCGGGTTTCGCCACCTCTGACTTGAGCGTCGATTTTTGTGATGCTCGTCAGGGGGGCGGAGCC
TATGGAAAAACGCCAGCAACGCGGCCTTTTTACGGTTCCTGGCCTTTTGCTGGCCTTTTGCTCACATGTT
CTTTCCTGCGTTATCCCCTGATTCTGTGGATAACCGTATTACCGCCTTTGAGTGAGCTGATACCGCTCGC
CGCAGCCGAACGACCGAGCGCAGCGAGTCAGTGAGCGAGGAAGCGGAAGAGCGCCTGATGCGGTATTTTC
TCCTTACGCATCTGTGCGGTATTTCACACCGCATATATGGTGCACTCTCAGTACAATCTGCTCTGATGCC
GCATAGTTAAGCCAGTATACACTCCGCTATCGCTACGTGACTGGGTCATGGCTGCGCCCCGACACCCGCC
AACACCCGCTGACGCGCCCTGACGGGCTTGTCTGCTCCCGGCATCCGCTTACAGACAAGCTGTGACCGTC
TCCGGGAGCTGCATGTGTCAGAGGTTTTCACCGTCATCACCGAAACGCGCGAGGCAGCTGCGGTAAAGCT
CATCAGCGTGGTCGTGAAGCGATTCACAGATGTCTGCCTGTTCATCCGCGTCCAGCTCGTTGAGTTTCTC
CAGAAGCGTTAATGTCTGGCTTCTGATAAAGCGGGCCATGTTAAGGGCGGTTTTTTCCTGTTTGGTCACT
GATGCCTCCGTGTAAGGGGGATTTCTGTTCATGGGGGTAATGATACCGATGAAACGAGAGAGGATGCTCA
CGATACGGGTTACTGATGATGAACATGCCCGGTTACTGGAACGTTGTGAGGGTAAACAACTGGCGGTATG
GATGCGGCGGGACCAGAGAAAAATCACTCAGGGTCAATGCCAGCGCTTCGTTAATACAGATGTAGGTGTT
CCACAGGGTAGCCAGCAGCATCCTGCGATGCAGATCCGGAACATAATGGTGCAGGGCGCTGACTTCCGCG
TTTCCAGACTTTACGAAACACGGAAACCGAAGACCATTCATGTTGTTGCTCAGGTCGCAGACGTTTTGCA
GCAGCAGTCGCTTCACGTTCGCTCGCGTATCGGTGATTCATTCTGCTAACCAGTAAGGCAACCCCGCCAG
CCTAGCCGGGTCCTCAACGACAGGAGCACGATCATGCGCACCCGTGGCCAGGACCCAACGCTGCCCGAGA
TGCGCCGCGTGCGGCTGCTGGAGATGGCGGACGCGATGGATATGTTCTGCCAAGGGTTGGTTTGCGCATT
CACAGTTCTCCGCAAGAATTGATTGGCTCCAATTCTTGGAGTGGTGAATCCGTTAGCGAGGTGCCGCCGG
CTTCCATTCAGGTCGAGGTGGCCCGGCTCCATGCACCGCGACGCAACGCGGGGAGGCAGACAAGGTATAG
GGCGGCGCCTACAATCCATGCCAACCCGTTCCATGTGCTCGCCGAGGCGGCATAAATCGCCGTGACGATC
AGCGGTCCAGTGATCGAAGTTAGGCTGGTAAGAGCCGCGAGCGATCCTTGAAGCTGTCCCTGATGGTCGT
CATCTACCTGCCTGGACAGCATGGCCTGCAACGCGGGCATCCCGATGCCGCCGGAAGCGAGAAGAATCAT
AATGGGGAAGGCCATCCAGCCTCGCGTCGCGAACGCCAGCAAGACGTAGCCCAGCGCGTCGGCCGCCATG
CCGGCGATAATGGCCTGCTTCTCGCCGAAACGTTTGGTGGCGGGACCAGTGACGAAGGCTTGAGCGAGGG
CGTGCAAGATTCCGAATACCGCAAGCGACAGGCCGATCATCGTCGCGCTCCAGCGAAAGCGGTCCTCGCC
GAAAATGACCCAGAGCGCTGCCGGCACCTGTCCTACGAGTTGCATGATAAAGAAGACAGTCATAAGTGCG
GCGACGATAGTCATGCCCCGCGCCCACCGGAAGGAGCTGACTGGGTTGAAGGCTCTCAAGGGCATCGGTC
GAGATCCCGGTGCCTAATGAGTGAGCTAACTTACATTAATTGCGTTGCGCTCACTGCCCGCTTTCCAGTC
GGGAAACCTGTCGTGCCAGCTGCATTAATGAATCGGCCAACGCGCGGGGAGAGGCGGTTTGCGTATTGGG
CGCCAGGGTGGTTTTTCTTTTCACCAGTGAGACGGGCAACAGCTGATTGCCCTTCACCGCCTGGCCCTGA
GAGAGTTGCAGCAAGCGGTCCACGCTGGTTTGCCCCAGCAGGCGAAAATCCTGTTTGATGGTGGTTAACG
GCGGGATATAACATGAGCTGTCTTCGGTATCGTCGTATCCCACTACCGAGATATCCGCACCAACGCGCAG
CCCGGACTCGGTAATGGCGCGCATTGCGCCCAGCGCCATCTGATCGTTGGCAACCAGCATCGCAGTGGGA
ACGATGCCCTCATTCAGCATTTGCATGGTTTGTTGAAAACCGGACATGGCACTCCAGTCGCCTTCCCGTT
CCGCTATCGGCTGAATTTGATTGCGAGTGAGATATTTATGCCAGCCAGCCAGACGCAGACGCGCCGAGAC
AGAACTTAATGGGCCCGCTAACAGCGCGATTTGCTGGTGACCCAATGCGACCAGATGCTCCACGCCCAGT
CGCGTACCGTCTTCATGGGAGAAAATAATACTGTTGATGGGTGTCTGGTCAGAGACATCAAGAAATAACG
CCGGAACATTAGTGCAGGCAGCTTCCACAGCAATGGCATCCTGGTCATCCAGCGGATAGTTAATGATCAG
CCCACTGACGCGTTGCGCGAGAAGATTGTGCACCGCCGCTTTACAGGCTTCGACGCCGCTTCGTTCTACC
ATCGACACCACCACGCTGGCACCCAGTTGATCGGCGCGAGATTTAATCGCCGCGACAATTTGCGACGGCG
CGTGCAGGGCCAGACTGGAGGTGGCAACGCCAATCAGCAACGACTGTTTGCCCGCCAGTTGTTGTGCCAC
GCGGTTGGGAATGTAATTCAGCTCCGCCATCGCCGCTTCCACTTTTTCCCGCGTTTTCGCAGAAACGTGG
CTGGCCTGGTTCACCACGCGGGAAACGGTCTGATAAGAGACACCGGCATACTCTGCGACATCGTATAACG
TTACTGGTTTCACATTCACCACCCTGAATTGACTCTCTTCCGGGCGCTATCATGCCATACCGCGAAAGGT
TTTGCGCCATTCGATGGTGTCCGGGATCTCGACGCTCTCCCTTATGCGACTCCTGCATTAGGAAGCAGCC
CAGTAGTAGGTTGAGGCCGTTGAGCACCGCCGCCGCAAGGAATGGTGCATGCAAGGAGATGGCGCCCAAC
AGTCCCCCGGCCACGGGGCCTGCCACCATACCCACGCCGAAACAAGCGCTCATGAGCCCGAAGTGGCGAG
CCCGATCTTCCCCATCGGTGATGTCGGCGATATAGGCGCCAGCAACCGCACCTGTGGCGCCGGTGATGCC
GGCCACGATGCGTCCGGCGTAGAGGATCGAGATCTCGATCCCGCGAAATTAATACGACTCACTATAGGGG
AATTGTGAGCGGATAACAATTCCCCACTAGTAATAATTTTGTTTAACTTTAAGAAGGAGATATACCATGG
AAACTGAAGAAGGTAAACTGGTAATCTGGATTAACGGCGATAAAGGCTATAACGGTCTCGCTGAAGTCGG
TAAGAAATTCGAGAAAGATACCGGAATTAAAGTCACCGTTGAGCATCCGGATAAACTGGAAGAGAAATTC
CCACAGGTTGCGGCAACTGGCGATGGCCCTGACATTATCTTCTGGGCACACGACCGCTTTGGTGGCTACG
CTCAATCTGGCCTGTTGGCTGAAATCACCCCGGACAAAGCGTTCCAGGACAAGCTGTATCCGTTTACCTG
GGATGCCGTACGTTACAACGGCAAGCTGATTGCTTACCCGATCGCTGTTGAAGCGTTATCGCTGATTTAT
AACAAAGACCTGCTGCCGAACCCGCCAAAAACCTGGGAAGAGATCCCGGCGCTGGATAAAGAACTGAAAG
CGAAAGGTAAGAGCGCCCTGATGTTCAACCTGCAAGAACCGTACTTCACCTGGCCGCTGATTGCTGCTGA
CGGGGGTTATGCGTTCAAGTATGAAAACGGCAAGTACGACATTAAAGACGTGGGCGTGGATAACGCTGGC
GCGAAAGCGGGTCTGACCTTCCTGGTTGACCTGATTAAAAACAAACACATGAATGCAGACACCGATTACT
CCATCGCAGAAGCTGCCTTTAATAAAGGCGAAACAGCGATGACCATCAACGGCCCGTGGGCATGGTCCAA
CATCGACACCAGCAAAGTGAATTATGGTGTAACGGTACTGCCGACCTTCAAGGGTCAACCATCCAAACCG
TTCGTTGGCGTGCTGAGCGCAGGTATTAACGCCGCCAGTCCGAACAAAGAGCTGGCAAAAGAGTTCCTCG
AAAACTATCTGCTGACTGATGAAGGTCTGGAAGCGGTTAATAAAGACAAACCGCTGGGTGCCGTAGCGCT
GAAGTCTTACGAGGAAGAGTTGGCGAAAGATCCACGTATTGCCGCCACGATGGAAAACGCCCAGAAAGGT
GAAATCATGCCGAACATCCCGCAGATGTCCGCTTTCTGGTATGCCGTGCGTACTGCGGTGATCAACGCCG
CCAGCGGTCGTCAGACTGTCGATGAAGCCCTTAAAGACGCGCAGACTGGTACCGGCAGCGGCCTGGAAGT
TCTGTTCCAGGGGCCCCATATGAGCGTGGCAGATTTTTATGGTAGCAATGTTGAAGTGCTGCTGAACAAT
GATAGCAAAGCACGTGGTGTGATTACCAATTTTGATAGCAGCAATAGCATTCTGCAGCTGCGTCTGGCAA
ATGATAGTACCAAAAGCATTGTGACCAAAGATATCAAAGATCTGCGTATCCTGCCGAAAAATGAAATCAT
GCCTAAAAATGGCACCAAAAGCCCGAGCACCAATAGCACCAAACTGAAAAGCGCAGAAACCTACAGCAGC
AAAAACAAATGGTCCATGGATTAAGGATCCTAATAGTCTAGAGCTAGCCCTAGGAGATCCGGCTGCTAAC
AAAGCCCGAAAGGAAGCTGAGTTGGCTGCTGCCACCGCTGAGCAATAACTAGCATAACCCCTTGGGGCCT
CTAAACGGGTCTTGAGGGGTTTTTTGCTGAAAGGAGGAACTATATCCGGATATCCCGCAAGAGGCCCGGC
AGTACCGGCATAACCAAGCCTATGCCTACAGCATCCAGGGTGACGGTGCCGAGGATGACGATGAGCGCAT
TGTTAGATTTCATACACGGTGCCTGACTGCGTTAGCAATTTAACTGTGATAAACTACCGCATTAAAGCTT
ATCGATGATAAGCTGTCAAACATGAGAA
Features (pLannotate 1.2.2; 20 found; start..end, strand, type, name):
    104..208     +  promoter       AmpR promoter: bla
    209..1069    +  CDS            AmpR: β-lactamase; bla; confers resistance to ampicillin, carbenicillin, and related antibiotics
   1240..1828    +  rep_origin     ori: high-copy-number ColE1/pMB1/pBR322/pUC origin of replication
   2014..2156    -  misc_feature   bom: basis of mobility region from pBR322
   2258..2449    -  CDS            rop: Rop protein, which maintains plasmids at low copy number; rop
   2466..2846    +  CDS            YPB1_ECOLX: Protein predicted: Swiss-Prot protein existence level 4. From Escherichia coli.
   3088..3712    -  CDS            TcR (fragment): tetracycline efflux protein; tet; confers resistance to tetracycline
   3727..3748    -  protein_bind   CAP binding site: CAP binding activates transcription in the presence of cAMP. E. coli catabolite activator protein
   3761..4843    -  CDS            lacI: lac repressor; lacI; The lac repressor binds to the lac operator to inhibit transcription in E. coli. This inhibition can be relieved by adding lactose or isopropyl-β-D-thiogalactopyranoside (IPTG).
   4844..4921    -  promoter       lacI promoter: lacI
   4929..5208    -  CDS            TcR (fragment): tetracycline efflux protein; tet; confers resistance to tetracycline
   5230..5248    +  promoter       T7 promoter: promoter for bacteriophage T7 RNA polymerase
   5249..5273    +  protein_bind   lac operator: The lac repressor binds to the lac operator to inhibit transcription in E. coli. This inhibition can be relieved by adding lactose or isopropyl-β-D-thiogalactopyranoside (IPTG). lac repressor encoded by lacI
   5288..5310    +  RBS            RBS: efficient ribosome binding site from bacteriophage T7 gene 10 (Olins and Rangwala, 1989)
   5321..6417    +  CDS            MBP (fragment): maltose binding protein from E. coli; malE (mutated); This version of the gene does not encode a signal sequence, so MBP will remain in the cytosol.
   6460..6741    +  CDS            edc3 (fragment): EDC3_SCHPO - Experimental evidence at protein level: Swiss-Prot protein existence level 1. Stimulates decapping of both stable and unstable mRNA during mRNA decay. Stimulates decapping presumably by preventing the DCP1-DCP2 decapping complex from adopting an inactive conformation. From Schizosaccharomyces pombe (strain 972 / ATCC 24843) (Fission yeast).
   6782..6831    +  CDS            SET1 (fragment): solubility-enhancement tag derived from T7 phage gene 10B
   6839..6886    +  terminator     T7 terminator: transcription terminator for bacteriophage T7 RNA polymerase
   6909..7013    -  CDS            TcR (fragment): tetracycline efflux protein; tet; confers resistance to tetracycline
   7061..7089    -  promoter       tet promoter: E. coli promoter for tetracycline efflux protein gene
