[The description below was written by a language model from this plasmid's Addgene catalogue record and pLannotate feature annotations shown in this document.]
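Description:
pnEA-NpM-SpEDC3_1-94_X is a 7,098 nt bacterial expression plasmid for producing an N-terminal fragment of the Schizosaccharomyces pombe mRNA-decapping enhancer Edc3 in E. coli. The catalogue lists the backbone as unknown, but the annotated features show a pET/pBR322-style architecture. It has a ColE1/pMB1-type origin together with the bom mobility region and the rop gene, which fits the recorded low copy number. An ampicillin resistance gene (β-lactamase with its own promoter) provides selection. Several disrupted fragments of the tetracycline resistance gene and its promoter are present as non-functional pBR322 remnants.

The expression cassette consists of a T7 promoter followed by a lac operator and the phage T7 gene 10 ribosome binding site, with a T7 terminator downstream. A plasmid-borne lacI gene supplies the repressor, so transcription should be IPTG-inducible in hosts that provide T7 RNA polymerase. The open reading frame begins with a signal-sequence-less maltose binding protein, which stays in the cytosol and serves as an N-terminal solubility and affinity tag. It is followed by the edc3 fragment, described by the depositor as codon-optimized synthetic cDNA. A short segment matching a T7 gene 10B-derived solubility tag is annotated between the insert and the terminator; whether it is translated as part of the fusion is not stated.

The record is inconsistent about the fragment boundaries. The plasmid name says residues 1-94, while the purpose and insert fields say 1-84. The annotated edc3 segment spans 282 nt, which corresponds to about 94 codons and agrees with the name. The plasmid comes from structural work on the activated Dcp2-Dcp1 decapping complex, where recombinant Edc3 fragments of this kind would be used for purification and biochemical or structural studies.
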