Addgene plasmid #148005: pnEA-NpM-SpEDC3_1-94_X
Purpose: Bacterial Expression of SpEDC3_1-84
Depositing lab: Elisa Izaurralde. Depositing organization: Max Planck Institute for Developmental Biology. Publication: Structure of the Dcp2-Dcp1 mRNA-decapping complex in the activated conformation. Valkov E, Muthukumar S, Chang CT, Jonas S, Weichenrieder O, Izaurralde E. Nat Struct Mol Biol. 2016 Jun;23(6):574-9. doi: 10.1038/nsmb.3232. Epub 2016 May 16. PubMed 27183195.
Backbone
  Vector backbone: Unknown
  Vector type: Bacterial Expression
Growth in bacteria
  Bacterial resistance: Ampicillin, 100 μg/mL
  Growth temperature: 37°C
  Growth strain: DH5alpha
  Copy number: Low Copy
Gene/Insert
  Gene/Insert name: SpEDC3_1-84
  Species: S. pombe (fission yeast)
  Entrez Gene: edc3 (a.k.a. SPBC18E5.11c)
  Cloning method: Unknown
Terms and licenses: Academic/Nonprofit Terms; Industry Terms: Not Available to Industry
Depositor comments: codon optimized cDNA from GeneArt Plasmids from this collection were made available to the research community and donated after the lab closed. Please note that the sequence provided by the depositing laboratory may be theoretical/predicted or based on Sanger sequencing results. There may be discrepancies between sequencing results obtained by Addgene and the depositor sequence. If an Addgene verified sequence is not available, please contact before placing your order to request that our lab fully sequence the plasmid.
How to cite: pnEA-NpM-SpEDC3_1-94_X was a gift from Elisa Izaurralde (Addgene plasmid # 148005 ; http://n2t.net/addgene:148005 ; RRID:Addgene_148005)
